>Addgene plasmid #82229 | pDONR223_MAPK8_WT | addgene full sequence | sequence record 164942 | Addgene NGS result
GGCAGTTCCCTACTCTCGCGTTAACGCTAGCATGGATGTTTTCCCAGTCACGACGTTGTAAAACGACGGC
CAGTCTTAAGCTCGGGCCCCAAATAATGATTTTATTTTGACTGATAGTGACCTGTTCGTTGCAACAAATT
GATGAGCAATGCTTTTTTATAATGCCAACTTTGTACAAAAAAGTTGGCACCATGAGCAGAAGCAAGCGTG
ACAACAATTTTTATAGTGTAGAGATTGGAGATTCTACATTCACAGTCCTGAAACGATATCAGAATTTAAA
ACCTATAGGCTCAGGAGCTCAAGGAATAGTATGCGCAGCTTATGATGCCATTCTTGAAAGAAATGTTGCA
ATCAAGAAGCTAAGCCGACCATTTCAGAATCAGACTCATGCCAAGCGGGCCTACAGAGAGCTAGTTCTTA
TGAAATGTGTTAATCACAAAAATATAATTGGCCTTTTGAATGTTTTCACACCACAGAAATCCCTAGAAGA
ATTTCAAGATGTTTACATAGTCATGGAGCTCATGGATGCAAATCTTTGCCAAGTGATTCAGATGGAGCTA
GATCATGAAAGAATGTCCTACCTTCTCTATCAGATGCTGTGTGGAATCAAGCACCTTCATTCTGCTGGAA
TTATTCATCGGGACTTAAAGCCCAGTAATATAGTAGTAAAATCTGATTGCACTTTGAAGATTCTTGACTT
CGGTCTGGCCAGGACTGCAGGAACGAGTTTTATGATGACGCCTTATGTAGTGACTCGCTACTACAGAGCA
CCCGAGGTCATCCTTGGCATGGGCTACAAGGAAAACGTTGACATTTGGTCAGTTGGGTGCATCATGGGAG
AAATGATCAAAGGTGGTGTTTTGTTCCCAGGTACAGATCATATTGATCAGTGGAATAAAGTTATTGAACA
GCTTGGAACACCATGTCCTGAATTCATGAAGAAACTGCAACCAACAGTAAGGACTTACGTTGAAAACAGA
CCTAAATATGCTGGATATAGCTTTGAGAAACTCTTCCCTGATGTCCTTTTCCCAGCTGACTCAGAACACA
ACAAACTTAAAGCCAGTCAGGCAAGGGATTTGTTATCCAAAATGCTGGTAATAGATGCATCTAAAAGGAT
CTCTGTAGATGAAGCTCTCCAACACCCGTACATCAATGTCTGGTATGATCCTTCTGAAGCAGAAGCTCCA
CCACCAAAGATCCCTGACAAGCAGTTAGATGAAAGGGAACACACAATAGAAGAGTGGAAAGAATTGATAT
ATAAGGAAGTTATGGACTTGGAGGAGAGAACCAAGAATGGAGTTATACGGGGGCAGCCCTCTCCTTTAGG
TGCAGCAGTGATCAATGGCTCTCAGCATCCATCATCATCGTCGTCTGTCAATGATGTGTCTTCAATGTCA
ACAGATCCGACTTTGGCCTCTGATACAGACAGCAGTCTAGAAGCAGCAGCTGGGCCTCTGGGCTGCTGTA
GATTGCCAACTTTCTTGTACAAAGTTGGCATTATAAGAAAGCATTGCTTATCAATTTGTTGCAACGAACA
GGTCACTATCAGTCAAAATAAAATCATTATTTGCCATCCAGCTGATATCCCCTATAGTGAGTCGTATTAC
ATGGTCATAGCTGTTTCCTGGCAGCTCTGGCCCGTGTCTCAAAATCTCTGATGTTACATTGCACAAGATA
AAAATATATCATCATGCCTCCTCTAGACCAGCCAGGACAGAAATGCCTCGACTTCGCTGCTACCCAAGGT
TGCCGGGTGACGCACACCGTGGAAACGGATGAAGGCACGAACCCAGTGGACATAAGCCTGTTCGGTTCGT
AAGCTGTAATGCAAGTAGCGTATGCGCTCACGCAACTGGTCCAGAACCTTGACCGAACGCAGCGGTGGTA
ACGGCGCAGTGGCGGTTTTCATGGCTTGTTATGACTGTTTTTTTGGGGTACAGTCTATGCCTCGGGCATC
CAAGCAGCAAGCGCGTTACGCCGTGGGTCGATGTTTGATGTTATGGAGCAGCAACGATGTTACGCAGCAG
GGCAGTCGCCCTAAAACAAAGTTAAACATTATGAGGGAAGCGGTGATCGCCGAAGTATCGACTCAACTAT
CAGAGGTAGTTGGCGTCATCGAGCGCCATCTCGAACCGACGTTGCTGGCCGTACATTTGTACGGCTCCGC
AGTGGATGGCGGCCTGAAGCCACACAGTGATATTGATTTGCTGGTTACGGTGACCGTAAGGCTTGATGAA
ACAACGCGGCGAGCTTTGATCAACGACCTTTTGGAAACTTCGGCTTCCCCTGGAGAGAGCGAGATTCTCC
GCGCTGTAGAAGTCACCATTGTTGTGCACGACGACATCATTCCGTGGCGTTATCCAGCTAAGCGCGAACT
GCAATTTGGAGAATGGCAGCGCAATGACATTCTTGCAGGTATCTTCGAGCCAGCCACGATCGACATTGAT
CTGGCTATCTTGCTGACAAAAGCAAGAGAACATAGCGTTGCCTTGGTAGGTCCAGCGGCGGAGGAACTCT
TTGATCCGGTTCCTGAACAGGATCTATTTGAGGCGCTAAATGAAACCTTAACGCTATGGAACTCGCCGCC
CGACTGGGCTGGCGATGAGCGAAATGTAGTGCTTACGTTGTCCCGCATTTGGTACAGCGCAGTAACCGGC
AAAATCGCGCCGAAGGATGTCGCTGCCGACTGGGCAATGGAGCGCCTGCCGGCCCAGTATCAGCCCGTCA
TACTTGAAGCTAGACAGGCTTATCTTGGACAAGAAGAAGATCGCTTGGCCTCGCGCGCAGATCAGTTGGA
AGAATTTGTCCACTACGTGAAAGGCGAGATCACCAAGGTAGTCGGCAAATAACCCTCGAGCCACCCATGA
CCAAAATCCCTTAACGTGAGTTACGCGTCGTTCCACTGAGCGTCAGACCCCGTAGAAAAGATCAAAGGAT
CTTCTTGAGATCCTTTTTTTCTGCGCGTAATCTGCTGCTTGCAAACAAAAAAACCACCGCTACCAGCGGT
GGTTTGTTTGCCGGATCAAGAGCTACCAACTCTTTTTCCGAAGGTAACTGGCTTCAGCAGAGCGCAGATA
CCAAATACTGTTCTTCTAGTGTAGCCGTAGTTAGGCCACCACTTCAAGAACTCTGTAGCACCGCCTACAT
ACCTCGCTCTGCTAATCCTGTTACCAGTGGCTGCTGCCAGTGGCGATAAGTCGTGTCTTACCGGGTTGGA
CTCAAGACGATAGTTACCGGATAAGGCGCAGCGGTCGGGCTGAACGGGGGGTTCGTGCACACAGCCCAGC
TTGGAGCGAACGACCTACACCGAACTGAGATACCTACAGCGTGAGCTATGAGAAAGCGCCACGCTTCCCG
AAGGGAGAAAGGCGGACAGGTATCCGGTAAGCGGCAGGGTCGGAACAGGAGAGCGCACGAGGGAGCTTCC
AGGGGGAAACGCCTGGTATCTTTATAGTCCTGTCGGGTTTCGCCACCTCTGACTTGAGCGTCGATTTTTG
TGATGCTCGTCAGGGGGGCGGAGCCTATGGAAAAACGCCAGCAACGCGGCCTTTTTACGGTTCCTGGCCT
TTTGCTGGCCTTTTGCTCACATGTTCTTTCCTGCGTTATCCCCTGATTCTGTGGATAACCGTATTACCGC
CTTTGAGTGAGCTGATACCGCTCGCCGCAGCCGAACGACCGAGCGCAGCGAGTCAGTGAGCGAGGAAGCG
GAAGAGCGCCCAATACGCAAACCGCCTCTCCCCGCGCGTTGGCCGATTCATTAATGCAGCTGGCACGACA
GGTTTCCCGACTGGAAAGCGGGCAGTGAGCGCAACGCAATTAATACGCGTACCGCTAGCCAGGAAGAGTT
TGTAGAAACGCAAAAAGGCCATCCGTCAGGATGGCCTTCTGCTTAGTTTGATGCCTGGCAGTTTATGGCG
GGCGTCCTGCCCGCCACCCTCCGGGCCGTTGCTTCACAACGTTCAAATCCGCTCCCGGCGGATTTGTCCT
ACTCAGGAGAGCGTTCACCGACAAACAACAGATAAAACGAAAGGCCCAGTCTTCCGACTGAGCCTTTCGT
TTTATTTGATGCCT
Features (pLannotate 1.2.2; 12 found; start..end, strand, type, name):
     38..74      -  CDS            lacZα (fragment): LacZα fragment of β-galactosidase; lacZ fragment
     91..186     +  protein_bind   attL3: mutant version of attL; recombination site for the Gateway® LR reaction LR Clonase™
    192..1472    +  CDS            MAPK8: MK08_HUMAN - Also known as JNK1, PRKM8, SAPK1, SAPK1C. Experimental evidence at protein level: Swiss-Prot protein existence level 1. JNK1 isoforms display different binding patterns: beta-1 preferentially binds to c-Jun, whereas alpha-1, alpha-2, and beta-2 have a similar low level of binding to both c-Jun or ATF2. However, there is no correlation between binding and phosphorylation, which is achieved at about the same efficiency by all isoforms. From Homo sapiens (Human).
   1477..1572    -  protein_bind   attL3: mutant version of attL; recombination site for the Gateway® LR reaction LR Clonase™
   1591..1609    -  promoter       T7 promoter: promoter for bacteriophage T7 RNA polymerase
   1799..1822    +  promoter       Pc promoter (fragment): intI1 (promoter lies within the coding sequence); class 1 integron promoter
   1998..2054    +  CDS            GmR (fragment): gentamycin acetyltransferase; aacC1; confers resistance to gentamycin
   2061..2852    +  CDS            SmR: aminoglycoside adenylyltransferase (Murphy, 1985); aadA; confers resistance to spectinomycin and streptomycin
   2945..3533    +  rep_origin     ori: high-copy-number ColE1/pMB1/pBR322/pUC origin of replication
   3716..3808    +  CDS            lacI (fragment): lac repressor; lacI; The lac repressor binds to the lac operator to inhibit transcription in E. coli. This inhibition can be relieved by adding lactose or isopropyl-β-D-thiogalactopyranoside (IPTG).
   3863..3890    -  terminator     rrnB T2 terminator: transcription terminator T2 from the E. coli rrnB gene
   4022..4065    +  terminator     rrnB T1 terminator: Escherichia coli rrnB; transcription terminator T1 from the E. coli rrnB gene
