[The description below was written by a language model from this plasmid's Addgene catalogue record and pLannotate feature annotations shown in this document.]
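Description:
pDONR223_MAPK8_WT is a Gateway entry clone built on the Invitrogen pDONR223 backbone and carrying the wild-type open reading frame of human MAPK8, the stress-activated kinase also known as JNK1 or SAPK1. It is maintained in E. coli as a high-copy plasmid through a ColE1/pUC-type origin and is selected with spectinomycin, conferred by the aadA (SmR) aminoglycoside adenylyltransferase gene. That gene sits downstream of a fragment of the class 1 integron Pc promoter and a remnant of a gentamicin resistance gene. The sequenced plasmid is 4,074 nt. Small lacZα and lacI fragments and the rrnB T1 and T2 terminators are backbone remnants, the terminators helping to insulate the cloning region from read-through transcription.

The MAPK8 coding sequence is flanked on both sides by attL-type recombination sites. The automated annotation labels both as attL3, although entry clones of this kind normally carry two distinct attL sites that give directional transfer. These sites allow the ORF to be moved by an LR Clonase reaction into any compatible Gateway destination vector. The record lists no promoter for the insert, so the plasmid is a shuttle and archive clone, not an expression construct. The only promoter near the insert is a T7 promoter beyond the 3′ att site, pointing back toward it. The clone is in the "open" configuration, with no stop codon directly after the insert, so C-terminal tags supplied by a destination vector can be fused in frame. It belongs to the Target Accelerator Plasmid Collection, and serves as the wild-type reference for functional studies of cancer-associated gene variants and for morphological profiling of gene and allele function.
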