Addgene plasmid #82229: pDONR223_MAPK8_WT
Purpose: Gateway Donor vector containing MAPK8 , part of the Target Accelerator Plasmid Collection.
Depositing lab: Jesse Boehm & William Hahn & David Root. Depositing organization: Broad Institute. Publication: Systematic Functional Interrogation of Rare Cancer Variants Identifies Oncogenic Alleles. Kim E, Ilic N, Shrestha Y, Zou L, Kamburov A, Zhu C, Yang X, Lubonja R, Tran N, Nguyen C, Lawrence MS, Piccioni F, Bagul M, Doench JG, Chouinard CR, Wu X, Hogstrom L, Natoli T, Tamayo P, Horn H, Corsello SM, Lage K, Root DE, Subramanian A, Golub TR, Getz G, Boehm JS, Hahn WC. Cancer Discov. 2016 Jul;6(7):714-26. doi: 10.1158/2159-8290.CD-16-0160. Epub 2016 May 4. PubMed 27147599.
Backbone
  Vector backbone: pDONR223
  Backbone manufacturer: Invitrogen
  Backbone size w/o insert (bp): 2790
  Vector type: Gateway Entry vector
Growth in bacteria
  Bacterial resistance: Spectinomycin, 50 μg/mL
  Growth temperature: 37°C
  Growth strain: DH5alpha
  Copy number: High Copy
Gene/Insert
  Gene/Insert name: MAPK8
  Species: H. sapiens (human)
  Mutation: WT
  GenBank ID: NM_001278547.1
  Entrez Gene: MAPK8 (a.k.a. JNK, JNK-46, JNK1, JNK1A2, JNK21B1/2, PRKM8, SAPK1, SAPK1c)
  Promoter: None
  Cloning method: Gateway Cloning
  Sequencing primers: 5′ M13pUC-fwd; 3′ M13-Rev
Terms and licenses: Academic/Nonprofit Terms; Industry Terms: Not Available to Industry
Depositor comments: Open state: NO stop codon immediately follows insert. Supporting reference: Systematic morphological profiling of human gene and allele function via Cell Painting. Rohban MH, et al. Elife. 2017, Mar 18;6. pii: e24060. PubMed PMID 28315521
How to cite: pDONR223_MAPK8_WT was a gift from Jesse Boehm & William Hahn & David Root (Addgene plasmid # 82229 ; http://n2t.net/addgene:82229 ; RRID:Addgene_82229)
