>Addgene plasmid #82229 | pDONR223_MAPK8_WT | depositor partial sequence | sequence record 155600 | Insert sequence
ATGAGCAGAAGCAAGCGTGACAACAATTTTTATAGTGTAGAGATTGGAGATTCTACATTCACAGTCCTGA
AACGATATCAGAATTTAAAACCTATAGGCTCAGGAGCTCAAGGAATAGTATGCGCAGCTTATGATGCCAT
TCTTGAAAGAAATGTTGCAATCAAGAAGCTAAGCCGACCATTTCAGAATCAGACTCATGCCAAGCGGGCC
TACAGAGAGCTAGTTCTTATGAAATGTGTTAATCACAAAAATATAATTGGCCTTTTGAATGTTTTCACAC
CACAGAAATCCCTAGAAGAATTTCAAGATGTTTACATAGTCATGGAGCTCATGGATGCAAATCTTTGCCA
AGTGATTCAGATGGAGCTAGATCATGAAAGAATGTCCTACCTTCTCTATCAGATGCTGTGTGGAATCAAG
CACCTTCATTCTGCTGGAATTATTCATCGGGACTTAAAGCCCAGTAATATAGTAGTAAAATCTGATTGCA
CTTTGAAGATTCTTGACTTCGGTCTGGCCAGGACTGCAGGAACGAGTTTTATGATGACGCCTTATGTAGT
GACTCGCTACTACAGAGCACCCGAGGTCATCCTTGGCATGGGCTACAAGGAAAACGTTGACATTTGGTCA
GTTGGGTGCATCATGGGAGAAATGATCAAAGGTGGTGTTTTGTTCCCAGGTACAGATCATATTGATCAGT
GGAATAAAGTTATTGAACAGCTTGGAACACCATGTCCTGAATTCATGAAGAAACTGCAACCAACAGTAAG
GACTTACGTTGAAAACAGACCTAAATATGCTGGATATAGCTTTGAGAAACTCTTCCCTGATGTCCTTTTC
CCAGCTGACTCAGAACACAACAAACTTAAAGCCAGTCAGGCAAGGGATTTGTTATCCAAAATGCTGGTAA
TAGATGCATCTAAAAGGATCTCTGTAGATGAAGCTCTCCAACACCCGTACATCAATGTCTGGTATGATCC
TTCTGAAGCAGAAGCTCCACCACCAAAGATCCCTGACAAGCAGTTAGATGAAAGGGAACACACAATAGAA
GAGTGGAAAGAATTGATATATAAGGAAGTTATGGACTTGGAGGAGAGAACCAAGAATGGAGTTATACGGG
GGCAGCCCTCTCCTTTAGGTGCAGCAGTGATCAATGGCTCTCAGCATCCATCATCATCGTCGTCTGTCAA
TGATGTGTCTTCAATGTCAACAGATCCGACTTTGGCCTCTGATACAGACAGCAGTCTAGAAGCAGCAGCT
GGGCCTCTGGGCTGCTGTAGA
